Addgene plasmid #199699: pEGFP-TdIF2
Purpose: visualization of nucleolus in living mammalian cells
Depositing lab: Kenji Sugimoto. Depositing organization: Osaka Metropolitan University. Publication: Characterization of nucleolar localization and exclusion signals in terminal deoxynucleotidyltransferase interacting factor 2/estrogen receptor alpha-binding protein. Fukada T, Shibata S, Ueda T, Sasaki K, Shimoida Y, Senda-Murata K, Sugimoto K. Biosci Biotechnol Biochem. 2019 Jul;83(7):1255-1262. doi: 10.1080/09168451.2019.1591265. Epub 2019 Mar 24. PubMed 30907250.
Backbone
  Vector backbone: pEGFP-C1
  Backbone manufacturer: Clontech
  Backbone size w/o insert (bp): 4700
  Total vector size (bp): 6800
  Vector type: Mammalian Expression
  Selectable markers: Neomycin (select with G418)
Growth in bacteria
  Bacterial resistance: Kanamycin, 50 μg/mL
  Growth temperature: 37°C
  Growth strain: DH5alpha
  Copy number: Unknown
Gene/Insert
  Gene/Insert name: TdIF2 (alt names: ERBP; AB_046574)
  Species: H. sapiens (human)
  Insert size (bp): 2100
  Promoter: CMV
  Tag / fusion protein: EGFP (N terminal on backbone)
  Cloning method: Restriction Enzyme; 5′ cloning site Hind III (unknown if destroyed); 3′ cloning site Sal I (unknown if destroyed)
  Sequencing primers: 5′ EGFP side; 3′ SV40 Poly A side
Resource information
  A portion of this plasmid was derived from a plasmid made by: Obtained by screening the human cDNA library (purchased from Origene).
Terms and licenses: Academic/Nonprofit Terms; Industry Terms: Not Available to Industry
How to cite: pEGFP-TdIF2 was a gift from Kenji Sugimoto (Addgene plasmid # 199699 ; http://n2t.net/addgene:199699 ; RRID:Addgene_199699)
