[The description below was written by a language model from this plasmid's Addgene catalogue record and pLannotate feature annotations shown in this document.]
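Description:
pEGFP-TdIF2 is a mammalian expression plasmid built on the Clontech pEGFP-C1 backbone. It produces human TdIF2 (terminal deoxynucleotidyltransferase interacting factor 2, also called ERBP; annotated as DNTTIP2) fused at its N-terminus to EGFP. Transcription is driven by the human cytomegalovirus immediate early enhancer and promoter and terminated by the SV40 polyadenylation signal. The TdIF2 cDNA, recorded as coming from a screen of a human cDNA library, was inserted between the HindIII and SalI sites of the multiple cloning site downstream of EGFP.

The feature table also detects an SV40 large T antigen nuclear localization signal and a B42 transcriptional activator segment lying between EGFP and the DNTTIP2 coding region. These elements are typical of yeast two-hybrid prey library vectors and may have been carried over with the cDNA, but the catalogue entry does not mention them. The table alone does not establish whether they are in frame with the fusion. This extra material may contribute to the sequenced record (about 7.4 kb) being longer than the catalogued total size of about 6.8 kb.

The plasmid replicates in E. coli from a high-copy ColE1/pUC-type origin and also carries an f1 phage origin. A single NeoR/KanR (Tn5 aminoglycoside phosphotransferase) cassette has a bacterial promoter and the SV40 early promoter upstream and the HSV TK polyadenylation signal downstream. It confers kanamycin resistance in bacteria and G418 resistance in transfected mammalian cells, which allows stable lines to be selected. The stated purpose is fluorescent visualization of the nucleolus in living mammalian cells, using the EGFP-tagged TdIF2 as a nucleolar marker. The associated work characterizes the protein's nucleolar localization and exclusion signals.
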