Features (pLannotate 1.2.2; 18 found; start..end, strand, type, name):
     61..364     +  enhancer       CMV enhancer: human cytomegalovirus immediate early enhancer
    365..568     +  promoter       CMV promoter: human cytomegalovirus (CMV) immediate early promoter
    613..1329    +  CDS            EGFP: EGFP is a basic (constitutively fluorescent) green fluorescent protein published in 1996, derived from Aequorea victoria. It is reported to be a rapidly-maturing weak dimer with moderate acid sensitivity.
   1331..1353    +  misc_feature   MCS (fragment): multiple cloning site
   1366..1386    +  CDS            SV40 NLS: nuclear localization signal of SV40 (simian virus 40) large T antigen
   1393..1629    +  CDS            B42 transcriptional activator: yeast transcriptional activator cretaed from E. coli genomic DNA fragments (Ma and Ptashne, 1987)
   1687..3954    +  CDS            DNTTIP2: TDIF2_HUMAN - Also known as ERBP, TDIF2. Experimental evidence at protein level: Swiss-Prot protein existence level 1. Regulates the transcriptional activity of DNTT and ESR1. May function as a chromatin remodeling protein. From Homo sapiens (Human).
   4048..4073    +  misc_feature   MCS (fragment): multiple cloning site
   4090..4174    +  CDS            large T antigen (fragment): large T antigen from SV40 (simian virus 40)
   4197..4318    +  polyA_signal   SV40 poly(A) signal: SV40 polyadenylation signal
   4352..4780    -  rep_origin     f1 ori (sequence partly withheld): f1 bacteriophage origin of replication; arrow indicates direction of (+) strand synthesis
   4807..4911    +  promoter       AmpR promoter: bla
   4913..5270    +  promoter       SV40 promoter: SV40 enhancer and early promoter
   5305..6099    +  CDS            NeoR/KanR: aminoglycoside phosphotransferase from Tn5; aph(3')-II (or nptII); confers resistance to neomycin, kanamycin, and G418 (Geneticin®)
   6120..6272    +  CDS            ble (fragment): BLE_KLEPN - Experimental evidence at protein level: Swiss-Prot protein existence level 1. Binding protein with a strong affinity to the bleomycin family of antibiotics. Binds to CL990; an antimitotic-antibiotic compound. From Klebsiella pneumoniae.
   6331..6378    +  polyA_signal   HSV TK poly(A) signal: herpes simplex virus thymidine kinase polyadenylation signal (Cole and Stacy, 1985)
   6469..6485    -  polyA_signal   bGH poly(A) signal (fragment): bovine growth hormone polyadenylation signal
   6707..7295    +  rep_origin     ori: high-copy-number ColE1/pMB1/pBR322/pUC origin of replication
>Addgene plasmid #199699 | pEGFP-TdIF2 | addgene full sequence | sequence record 391901 | Addgene NGS Result
TAGTTATTAATAGTAATCAATTACGGGGTCATTAGTTCATAGCCCATATATGGAGTTCCGCGTTACATAA
CTTACGGTAAATGGCCCGCCTGGCTGACCGCCCAACGACCCCCGCCCATTGACGTCAATAATGACGTATG
TTCCCATAGTAACGCCAATAGGGACTTTCCATTGACGTCAATGGGTGGAGTATTTACGGTAAACTGCCCA
CTTGGCAGTACATCAAGTGTATCATATGCCAAGTACGCCCCCTATTGACGTCAATGACGGTAAATGGCCC
GCCTGGCATTATGCCCAGTACATGACCTTATGGGACTTTCCTACTTGGCAGTACATCTACGTATTAGTCA
TCGCTATTACCATGGTGATGCGGTTTTGGCAGTACATCAATGGGCGTGGATAGCGGTTTGACTCACGGGG
ATTTCCAAGTCTCCACCCCATTGACGTCAATGGGAGTTTGTTTTGGCACCAAAATCAACGGGACTTTCCA
AAATGTCGTAACAACTCCGCCCCATTGACGCAAATGGGCGGTAGGCGTGTACGGTGGGAGGTCTATATAA
GCAGAGCTGGTTTAGTGAACCGTCAGATCCGCTAGCGCTACCGGTCGCCACCATGGTGAGCAAGGGCGAG
GAGCTGTTCACCGGGGTGGTGCCCATCCTGGTCGAGCTGGACGGCGACGTAAACGGCCACAAGTTCAGCG
TGTCCGGCGAGGGCGAGGGCGATGCCACCTACGGCAAGCTGACCCTGAAGTTCATCTGCACCACCGGCAA
GCTGCCCGTGCCCTGGCCCACCCTCGTGACCACCCTGACCTACGGCGTGCAGTGCTTCAGCCGCTACCCC
GACCACATGAAGCAGCACGACTTCTTCAAGTCCGCCATGCCCGAAGGCTACGTCCAGGAGCGCACCATCT
TCTTCAAGGACGACGGCAACTACAAGACCCGCGCCGAGGTGAAGTTCGAGGGCGACACCCTGGTGAACCG
CATCGAGCTGAAGGGCATCGACTTCAAGGAGGACGGCAACATCCTGGGGCACAAGCTGGAGTACAACTAC
AACAGCCACAACGTCTATATCATGGCCGACAAGCAGAAGAACGGCATCAAGGTGAACTTCAAGATCCGCC
ACAACATCGAGGACGGCAGCGTGCAGCTCGCCGACCACTACCAGCAGAACACCCCCATCGGCGACGGCCC
CGTGCTGCTGCCCGACAACCACTACCTGAGCACCCAGTCCGCCCTGAGCAAAGACCCCAACGAGAAGCGC
GATCACATGGTCCTGCTGGAGTTCGTGACCGCCGCCGGGATCACTCTCGGCATGGACGAGCTGTACAAGT
ACTCAGATCTCGAGCTCAAGCTTATGGGTGCTCCTCCAAAAAAGAAGAGAAAGGTAGCTGGTATCAATAA
AGATATCGAGGAGTGCAATGCCATCATTGAGCAGTTTATCGACTACCTGCGCACCGGACAGGAGATGCCG
ATGGAAATGGCGGATCAGGCGATTAACGTGGTGCCGGGCATGACGCCGAAAACCATTCTTCACGCCGGGC
CGCCGATCCAGCCTGACTGGCTGAAATCGAATGGTTTTCATGAAATTGAAGCGGATGTTAACGATACCAG
CCTCTTGCTGAGTGGAGATGCCTCCTACCCTTATGATGTGCCAGATTATGCCTCTCCCGAATTCGGCACG
AGAAAGATGGTGGTTACCAGATCTGCACGGGCTAAGGCCAGCATCCAAGCCGCGTCGGCTGAAAGTTCCG
GGCAAAAGAGTTTTGCTGCTAATGGGATTCAAGCGCATCCAGAAAGTAGTACTGGATCTGATGCCCGAAC
TACTGCTGAATCACAGACCACTGGGAAGCAAAGTTTAATCCCTAGAACTCCTAAAGCTAGAAAGAGGAAG
AGCAGAACTACAGGCTCACTACCAAAGGGGACTGAACCATCTACGGATGGAGAAACCTCTGAGGCAGAGT
CAAATTATTCTGTGTCTGAGCACCATGATACCATTTTAAGGGTAACTAGGAGAAGGCAGATCTTAATTGC
ATGCTCCCCAGTGTCCAGTGTTAGGAAAAAGCCGAAAGTAACTCCAACAAAGGAGTCTTACACTGAAGAA
ATAGTGTCTGAAGCAGAATCTCATGTTTCAGGTATTTCTAGAATTGTGCTTCCTACAGAAAAAACTACAG
GAGCCAGAAGAAGTAAGGCTAAATCTCTGACAGATCCAAGCCAAGAATCTCATACAGAAGCTATATCTGA
TGCTGAGACATCAAGCTCAGACATTTCATTCTCTGGAATTGCAACTAGAAGAACCAGGAGTATGCAGAGG
AAATTAAAGGCACAAACTGAAAAGAAAGATAGTAAGATTGTACCAGGAAATGAGAAACAGATCGTGGGTA
CACCTGTGAATTCAGAGGATTCAGATACCAGACAAACTTCCCATTTACAAGCAAGATCTCTTTCTGAGAT
AAATAAGCCAAATTTCTATAATAATGACTTTGATGATGATTTCTCCCACAGAAGTTCAGAAAATATATTA
ACAGTGCACGAACAGGCCAATGTTGAATCTCTTAAAGAAACAAAACAGAATTGTAAGGATTTGGATGAAG
ATGCCAATGGAATAACAGATGAGGGGAAAGAAATTAATGAGAAAAGTTCTCAGCTGAAGAATCTTTCTGA
ACTTCAGGACACTAGCCTTCAACAGTTAGTTTCTCAGAGACATTCAACCCCCCAAAATAAAAATGCTGTA
TCAGTGCACTCTAATCTGAACTCTGAGGCTGTAATGAAATCATTAACTCAAACATTTGCAACTGTGGAAG
TAGGCAGATGGAATAACAACAAAAAGAGCCCCATAAAAGCAAGTGACTTGACAAAGTTTGGTGATTGTGG
TGGTAGTGATGATGAAGAAGAGTCCACAGTTATAAGTGTCAGTGAAGACATGAACAGTGAAGGGAATGTA
GATTTTGAATGTGATACCAAACTATACACGTCTGCGCCCAACACATCTCAGGGTAAAGATAATTCTGTCT
TACTAGTTCTCAGCAGTGATGAAAGCCAACAGTCTGAAAACAGTGAGAATGAAGAGGATACTTTATGTTT
TGTTGAAAATAGTGGCCAAAGGGAGTCATTAAGTGGAGACACAGGAAGTCTGTCATGTGACAATGCATTG
TTTGTAATTGACACAACTCCTGGAATGAGTGCTGATAAAAATTTTTACTTGGAAGAGGAAGACAAGGCAA
GTGAGGTTGCCATTGAGGAAGAAAAAGAAGAGGAAGAGGATGAAAAAAGTGAAGAAGATTCATCAGACCA
TGACGAAAATGAAGATGAGTTTAGTGATGAAGAAGACTTCCTAAATAGCACAAAGGCTAAACTTCTGAAG
TTGACAAGCAGCAGCATAGACCCTGGTCTGAGTATCAAGCAGTTGGGTGGTTTGTATATTAATTTTAATG
CAGATAAACTACAGTCTAACAAGAGAACCCTAACACAGATCAAGGAGAAAAAGAAAAATGAGCTTCTGCA
GAAAGCCGTCATTACACCTGATTTTGAAAAAAACCACTGTGTTCCACCATATAGTGAATCAAAGTATCAA
CTTCAGAAAAAACGCAGAAAAGAACGACAAAAAACAGCAGGGGATGGCTGGTTTGGTATGAAAGCTCCAG
AAATGACAAATGAACTGAAAAATGATCTCAAAGCACTGAAGATGAGAGCCAGCATGGACCCGAAAAGATT
TTACAAGAAAAATGATAGAGATGGCTTCCCCAAGTACTTCCAGATTGGAACCATTGTTGACAATCCAGCT
GATTTCTACCATTCACGAATTCCCAAGAAGCAAAGGAAAAGAACTATTGTGGAAGAACTGCTGGCTGATT
CTGAATTCAGAAGATACAACCGAAGGAAGTACTCAGAGATCATGGCTGAAAAAGCAGCAAATGCAGCAGG
AAAAAAGTTCCGAAAGAAGAAGAAATTTCGCAATTAAGATTTACCAAGCAAACTGCAACATTTTACATTG
CTCCTTTATTTACTTATTAAAGACGTTTGGAAAACTAANAAAAAAAAAAAAAAAAACTCGACGGTACCGC
GGGCCCGGGATCCACCGGATCTAGATAACTGATCATAATCAGCCATACCACATTTGTAGAGGTTTTACTT
GCTTTAAAAAACCTCCCACACCTCCCCCTGAACCTGAAACATAAAATGAATGCAATTGTTGTTGTTAACT
TGTTTATTGCAGCTTATAATGGTTACAAATAAAGCAATAGCATCACAAATTTCACAAATAAAGCATTTTT
TTCACTGCATTCTAGTTGTGGTTTGTCCAAACTCATCAATGTATCTTAACGCGTAAATTGTAAGCGTTAA
TATTTTGTTAAAATTCGCGTTAAATTTTTGTTAAATCAGCTCATTTTTTAACCAATAGGCCGAAATCGGC
AAAATCCCTTATAAATCAAAAGAATAGACCGAGATAGGGT
[37 nt withheld, positions 4451-4487]
AAAGAACGTGGACTCCAACGTCAAAGG
[49 nt withheld, positions 4515-4563]
T
[91 nt withheld, positions 4565-4655]
G
[124 nt withheld, positions 4657-4780]
CAGGTGGCACTTTTCGGGGAAATGTGCGCGGAACCCCTATTTGTTTATTTTTCTAAATACATTCAAATAT
GTATCCGCTCATGAGACAATAACCCTGATAAATGCTTCAATAATATTGAAAAAGGAAGAGTCCTGAGGCG
GAAAGAACCAGCTGTGGAATGTGTGTCAGTTAGGGTGTGGAAAGTCCCCAGGCTCCCCAGCAGGCAGAAG
TATGCAAAGCATGCATCTCAATTAGTCAGCAACCAGGTGTGGAAAGTCCCCAGGCTCCCCAGCAGGCAGA
AGTATGCAAAGCATGCATCTCAATTAGTCAGCAACCATAGTCCCGCCCCTAACTCCGCCCATCCCGCCCC
TAACTCCGCCCAGTTCCGCCCATTCTCCGCCCCATGGCTGACTAATTTTTTTTATTTATGCAGAGGCCGA
GGCCGCCTCGGCCTCTGAGCTATTCCAGAAGTAGTGAGGAGGCTTTTTTGGAGGCCTAGGCTTTTGCAAA
GATCGATCAAGAGACAGGATGAGGATCGTTTCGCATGATTGAACAAGATGGATTGCACGCAGGTTCTCCG
GCCGCTTGGGTGGAGAGGCTATTCGGCTATGACTGGGCACAACAGACAATCGGCTGCTCTGATGCCGCCG
TGTTCCGGCTGTCAGCGCAGGGGCGCCCGGTTCTTTTTGTCAAGACCGACCTGTCCGGTGCCCTGAATGA
ACTGCAAGACGAGGCAGCGCGGCTATCGTGGCTGGCCACGACGGGCGTTCCTTGCGCAGCTGTGCTCGAC
GTTGTCACTGAAGCGGGAAGGGACTGGCTGCTATTGGGCGAAGTGCCGGGGCAGGATCTCCTGTCATCTC
ACCTTGCTCCTGCCGAGAAAGTATCCATCATGGCTGATGCAATGCGGCGGCTGCATACGCTTGATCCGGC
TACCTGCCCATTCGACCACCAAGCGAAACATCGCATCGAGCGAGCACGTACTCGGATGGAAGCCGGTCTT
GTCGATCAGGATGATCTGGACGAAGAGCATCAGGGGCTCGCGCCAGCCGAACTGTTCGCCAGGCTCAAGG
CGAGCATGCCCGACGGCGAGGATCTCGTCGTGACCCATGGCGATGCCTGCTTGCCGAATATCATGGTGGA
AAATGGCCGCTTTTCTGGATTCATCGACTGTGGCCGGCTGGGTGTGGCGGACCGCTATCAGGACATAGCG
TTGGCTACCCGTGATATTGCTGAAGAGCTTGGCGGCGAATGGGCTGACCGCTTCCTCGTGCTTTACGGTA
TCGCCGCTCCCGATTCGCAGCGCATCGCCTTCTATCGCCTTCTTGACGAGTTCTTCTGAGCGGGACTCTG
GGGTTCGAAATGACCGACCAAGCGACGCCCAACCTGCCATCACGAGATTTCGATTCCACCGCCGCCTTCT
ATGAAAGGTTGGGCTTCGGAATCGTTTTCCGGGACGCCGGCTGGATGATCCTCCAGCGCGGGGATCTCAT
GCTGGAGTTCTTCGCCCACCCTAGGGGGAGGCTAACTGAAACACGGAAGGAGACAATACCGGAAGGAACC
CGCGCTATGACGGCAATAAAAAGACAGAATAAAACGCACGGTGTTGGGTCGTTTGTTCATAAACGCGGGG
TTCGGTCCCAGGGCTGGCACTCTGTCGATACCCCACCGAGACCCCATTGGGGCCAATACGCCCGCGTTTC
TTCCTTTTCCCCACCCCACCCCCCAAGTTCGGGTGAAGGCCCAGGGCTCGCAGCCAACGTCGGGGCGGCA
GGCCCTGCCATAGCCTCAGGTTACTCATATATACTTTAGATTGATTTAAAACTTCATTTTTAATTTAAAA
GGATCTAGGTGAAGATCCTTTTTGATAATCTCATGACCAAAATCCCTTAACGTGAGTTTTCGTTCCACTG
AGCGTCAGACCCCGTAGAAAAGATCAAAGGATCTTCTTGAGATCCTTTTTTTCTGCGCGTAATCTGCTGC
TTGCAAACAAAAAAACCACCGCTACCAGCGGTGGTTTGTTTGCCGGATCAAGAGCTACCAACTCTTTTTC
CGAAGGTAACTGGCTTCAGCAGAGCGCAGATACCAAATACTGTTCTTCTAGTGTAGCCGTAGTTAGGCCA
CCACTTCAAGAACTCTGTAGCACCGCCTACATACCTCGCTCTGCTAATCCTGTTACCAGTGGCTGCTGCC
AGTGGCGATAAGTCGTGTCTTACCGGGTTGGACTCAAGACGATAGTTACCGGATAAGGCGCAGCGGTCGG
GCTGAACGGGGGGTTCGTGCACACAGCCCAGCTTGGAGCGAACGACCTACACCGAACTGAGATACCTACA
GCGTGAGCTATGAGAAAGCGCCACGCTTCCCGAAGGGAGAAAGGCGGACAGGTATCCGGTAAGCGGCAGG
GTCGGAACAGGAGAGCGCACGAGGGAGCTTCCAGGGGGAAACGCCTGGTATCTTTATAGTCCTGTCGGGT
TTCGCCACCTCTGACTTGAGCGTCGATTTTTGTGATGCTCGTCAGGGGGGCGGAGCCTATGGAAAAACGC
CAGCAACGCGGCCTTTTTACGGTTCCTGGCCTTTTGCTGGCCTTTTGCTCACATGTTCTTTCCTGCGTTA
TCCCCTGATTCTGTGGATAACCGTATTACCGCCATGCAT
